Addgene plasmid #117354: pmiRGLO-PDK2-203
Purpose: Dual luciferase assay for miRNA-targeted UTR
Depositing lab: Volker Busskamp. Depositing organization: Technische Universitaet Dresden. Publication: Combined Experimental and System-Level Analyses Reveal the Complex Regulatory Network of miR-124 during Human Neurogenesis. Kutsche LK, Gysi DM, Fallmann J, Lenk K, Petri R, Swiersy A, Klapper SD, Pircs K, Khattak S, Stadler PF, Jakobsson J, Nowick K, Busskamp V. Cell Syst. 2018 Sep 28. pii: S2405-4712(18)30358-2. doi: 10.1016/j.cels.2018.08.011. PubMed 30292704.
Backbone
  Vector backbone: pmiRGLO
  Backbone manufacturer: Promega
  Backbone size w/o insert (bp): 7334
  Vector type: Mammalian Expression, Luciferase
  Selectable markers: Neomycin (select with G418)
Growth in bacteria
  Bacterial resistance: Ampicillin, 100 μg/mL
  Growth temperature: 37°C
  Growth strain: DH5alpha
  Copy number: High Copy
Gene/Insert
  Gene/Insert name: 3' UTR PDK2-203
  Species: H. sapiens (human)
  Insert size (bp): 2055
  Promoter: Murine PGK-1
  Tag / fusion protein: luciferase (N terminal on backbone)
  Cloning method: Gibson Cloning
  Sequencing primers: 5′ Fluc-F1 (AGAAGCTGCGCGGTGGTGTTGTG); 3′ T7terminal
Terms and licenses: Academic/Nonprofit Terms; Industry Terms: Not Available to Industry
Depositor comments: 5' NheI cloning site destroyed, 3' XbaI cloning site destroyed
How to cite: pmiRGLO-PDK2-203 was a gift from Volker Busskamp (Addgene plasmid # 117354 ; http://n2t.net/addgene:117354 ; RRID:Addgene_117354)
