[The description below was written by a language model from this plasmid's Addgene catalogue record and pLannotate feature annotations shown in this document.]
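Description:
pmiRGLO-PDK2-203 is a mammalian dual-luciferase reporter plasmid built on Promega's pmiRGLO backbone and used to test whether a 3' UTR is targeted by a microRNA. It carries a roughly 2 kb human 3' UTR from the PDK2-203 transcript, inserted by Gibson assembly immediately downstream of the firefly luciferase (luc2) coding sequence. The NheI and XbaI sites originally flanking the cloning position were destroyed in the process. The feature tables do not annotate the UTR itself, but an unannotated gap of about this size lies between the end of luc2 and the residual multiple cloning site, which fits the stated insert. Both the depositor sequence and the repository's sequencing result are 9,389 nt and show the same set of features, differing only in where the circular numbering starts.

The mouse PGK-1 promoter drives luc2, so the firefly transcript carries the PDK2 UTR ahead of an SV40 polyadenylation signal, and miRNA binding to the UTR is expected to lower firefly signal. A separate cassette uses the SV40 enhancer/early promoter to express human codon-optimised Renilla luciferase followed by a neomycin phosphotransferase sequence and a synthetic poly(A) signal. This provides an internal normalisation control on the same plasmid, plus G418 selection in mammalian cells. In bacteria the plasmid is maintained through a high-copy ColE1/pUC-type origin with ampicillin resistance, and a cer site helps keep it monomeric. The associated study concerns the regulatory network of miR-124 during human neurogenesis, which suggests this construct served to probe PDK2 as a candidate target, although the record does not name the miRNA tested.
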