Features (pLannotate 1.2.2; 18 found; start..end, strand, type, name):
     17..66      +  CDS            SET1 (fragment): solubility-enhancement tag derived from T7 phage gene 10B
     74..93      +  terminator     T7 terminator (fragment): transcription terminator for bacteriophage T7 RNA polymerase
    115..236     -  polyA_signal   SV40 poly(A) signal: SV40 polyadenylation signal
    259..327     -  CDS            large T antigen (fragment): large T antigen from SV40 (simian virus 40)
    332..364     +  rep_origin     M13 ori (fragment): M13 bacteriophage origin of replication; arrow indicates direction of (+) strand synthesis
    365..416     -  misc_feature   bom (fragment): basis of mobility region from pBR322
    481..838     +  promoter       SV40 promoter: SV40 enhancer and early promoter
    889..1821    +  CDS            hRluc: Renilla luciferase human codon-optimized
   1872..2664    +  CDS            NeoR/KanR (fragment): aminoglycoside phosphotransferase from Tn5; aph(3')-II (or nptII); confers resistance to neomycin, kanamycin, and G418 (Geneticin®)
   2728..2776    +  polyA_signal   poly(A) signal: synthetic polyadenylation signal
   2797..2889    -  CDS            tnpA (fragment): TN5P_ECOLX - Also known as tnp. Experimental evidence at protein level: Swiss-Prot protein existence level 1. Mediates transposition of transposon Tn5 by a 'cut and paste' mechanism. First, the monomeric transposase binds the 19 bp inverted DNA repeats flanking the transposon. Then, dimerization of the DNA- bound transposase creates a synaptic DNA complex. After nicking of the first DNA strand, excision of the transposon proceeds through a series of intermediates. The transposase then mediates the insertion of the transposon at a new site by strand transfer. The activity of the wild- type tran
   2932..3036    +  promoter       AmpR promoter: bla
   3037..3897    +  CDS            AmpR: β-lactamase; bla; confers resistance to ampicillin, carbenicillin, and related antibiotics
   4055..4643    -  rep_origin     ori: high-copy-number ColE1/pMB1/pBR322/pUC origin of replication
   4759..5042    +  misc_feature   cer region: ColE1-derived recombination site that helps to maintain plasmids as monomers
   5099..5598    +  promoter       PGK promoter: mouse phosphoglycerate kinase 1 promoter
   5645..7297    +  CDS            luciferase: firefly luciferase synthetic luc2 version of the luciferase gene
   9376..10      +  misc_feature   MCS (fragment) (across the origin): pUC18/19 multiple cloning site
>Addgene plasmid #117354 | pmiRGLO-PDK2-203 | depositor full sequence | sequence record 221489 | Full Sequence
CATGCAAGCTGATCCGGCTGCTAACAAAGCCCGAAAGGAAGCTGAGTTGGCTGCTGCCACCGCTGAGCAA
TAACTAGCATAACCCCTTGGGGCGGCCGCTTCGAGCAGACATGATAAGATACATTGATGAGTTTGGACAA
ACCACAACTAGAATGCAGTGAAAAAAATGCTTTATTTGTGAAATTTGTGATGCTATTGCTTTATTTGTAA
CCATTATAAGCTGCAATAAACAAGTTAACAACAACAATTGCATTCATTTTATGTTTCAGGTTCAGGGGGA
GATGTGGGAGGTTTTTTTAAGCAAGTAAAACCTCTACAAATGTGGTAAAATCGAATTTTAACAAAATATT
AACGCTTACAATTTCCTGATGCGGTATTTTCTCCTTACGCATCTGTGCGGTATTTCACACCGCATACGCG
GATCTGCGCAGCACCATGGCCTGAAATAACCTCTGAAAGAGGAACTTGGTTAGGTACCTTCTGAGGCGGA
AAGAACCAGCTGTGGAATGTGTGTCAGTTAGGGTGTGGAAAGTCCCCAGGCTCCCCAGCAGGCAGAAGTA
TGCAAAGCATGCATCTCAATTAGTCAGCAACCAGGTGTGGAAAGTCCCCAGGCTCCCCAGCAGGCAGAAG
TATGCAAAGCATGCATCTCAATTAGTCAGCAACCATAGTCCCGCCCCTAACTCCGCCCATCCCGCCCCTA
ACTCCGCCCAGTTCCGCCCATTCTCCGCCCCATGGCTGACTAATTTTTTTTATTTATGCAGAGGCCGAGG
CCGCCTCGGCCTCTGAGCTATTCCAGAAGTAGTGAGGAGGCTTTTTTGGAGGCCTAGGCTTTTGCAAAAA
GCTTGATTCTTCTGACACAACAGTCTCGAACCAAAGGCTGGAGCCACCATGGCTTCCAAGGTGTACGACC
CCGAGCAACGCAAACGCATGATCACTGGGCCTCAGTGGTGGGCTCGCTGCAAGCAAATGAACGTGCTGGA
CTCCTTCATCAACTACTATGATTCCGAGAAGCACGCCGAGAACGCCGTGATTTTTCTGCATGGTAACGCT
GCCTCCAGCTACCTGTGGAGGCACGTCGTGCCTCACATCGAGCCCGTGGCTAGATGCATCATCCCTGATC
TGATCGGAATGGGTAAGTCCGGCAAGAGCGGGAATGGCTCATATCGCCTCCTGGATCACTACAAGTACCT
CACCGCTTGGTTCGAGCTGCTGAACCTTCCAAAGAAAATCATCTTTGTGGGCCACGACTGGGGGGCTTGT
CTGGCCTTTCACTACTCCTACGAGCACCAAGACAAGATCAAGGCCATCGTCCATGCTGAGAGTGTCGTGG
ACGTGATCGAGTCCTGGGACGAGTGGCCTGACATCGAGGAGGATATCGCCCTGATCAAGAGCGAAGAGGG
CGAGAAAATGGTGCTTGAGAATAACTTCTTCGTCGAGACCATGCTCCCAAGCAAGATCATGCGGAAACTG
GAGCCTGAGGAGTTCGCTGCCTACCTGGAGCCATTCAAGGAGAAGGGCGAGGTTAGACGGCCTACCCTCT
CCTGGCCTCGCGAGATCCCTCTCGTTAAGGGAGGCAAGCCCGACGTCGTCCAGATTGTCCGCAACTACAA
CGCCTACCTTCGGGCCAGCGACGATCTGCCTAAGATGTTCATCGAGTCCGACCCTGGGTTCTTTTCCAAC
GCTATTGTCGAGGGAGCTAAGAAGTTCCCTAACACCGAGTTCGTGAAGGTGAAGGGCCTCCACTTCAGCC
AGGAGGACGCTCCAGATGAAATGGGTAAGTACATCAAGAGCTTCGTGGAGCGCGTGCTGAAGAACGAGCA
GACCGGTGGTGGGAGCGGAGGTGGCGGATCAGGTGGCGGAGGCTCCGGAGGGATTGAACAAGATGGATTG
CACGCAGGTTCTCCGGCCGCTTGGGTGGAGAGGCTATTCGGCTATGACTGGGCACAACAGACAATCGGCT
GCTCTGATGCCGCCGTGTTCCGGCTGTCAGCGCAGGGGCGCCCGGTTCTTTTTGTCAAGACCGACCTGTC
CGGTGCCCTGAATGAACTGCAGGACGAGGCAGCGCGGCTATCGTGGCTGGCCACGACGGGCGTTCCTTGC
GCAGCTGTGCTCGACGTTGTCACTGAAGCGGGAAGGGACTGGCTGCTATTGGGCGAAGTGCCGGGGCAGG
ATCTCCTGTCATCTCACCTTGCTCCTGCCGAGAAAGTATCCATCATGGCTGATGCAATGCGGCGGCTGCA
TACGCTTGATCCGGCTACCTGCCCATTCGACCACCAAGCGAAACATCGCATCGAGCGAGCACGTACTCGG
ATGGAAGCCGGTCTTGTCGATCAGGATGATCTGGACGAAGAGCATCAGGGGCTCGCGCCAGCCGAACTGT
TCGCCAGGCTCAAGGCGCGCATGCCCGACGGCGAGGATCTCGTCGTGACCCATGGCGATGCCTGCTTGCC
GAATATCATGGTGGAAAATGGCCGCTTTTCTGGATTCATCGACTGTGGCCGGCTGGGTGTGGCGGACCGC
TATCAGGACATAGCGTTGGCTACCCGTGATATTGCTGAAGAGCTTGGCGGCGAATGGGCTGACCGCTTCC
TCGTGCTTTACGGTATCGCCGCTCCCGATTCGCAGCGCATCGCCTTCTATCGCCTTCTTGACGAGTTCTT
CTGAGCGGGACTCTGGGGTTCGAAATGACCGACCAAGCGACGCCCAACCTGCCATCACGATGGCCGCAAT
AAAATATCTTTATTTTCATTACATCTGTGTGTTGGTTTTTTGTGTGAATCGATAGCGATAAGGATCCTCT
TTGCGCTTGCGTTTTCCCTTGTCCAGATAGCCCAGTAGCTGACATTCATCCGGGGTCAGCACCGTTTCTG
CGGACTGGCTTTCTACGTAATGGTTTCTTAGACGTCAGGTGGCACTTTTCGGGGAAATGTGCGCGGAACC
CCTATTTGTTTATTTTTCTAAATACATTCAAATATGTATCCGCTCATGAGACAATAACCCTGATAAATGC
TTCAATAATATTGAAAAAGGAAGAGTATGAGTATTCAACATTTCCGTGTCGCCCTTATTCCCTTTTTTGC
GGCATTTTGCCTTCCTGTTTTTGCTCACCCAGAAACGCTGGTGAAAGTAAAAGATGCTGAAGATCAGTTG
GGTGCACGAGTGGGTTACATCGAACTGGATCTCAACAGCGGTAAGATCCTTGAGAGTTTTCGCCCCGAAG
AACGTTTTCCAATGATGAGCACTTTCAAAGTTCTGCTATGTGGCGCGGTATTATCCCGTATTGACGCCGG
GCAAGAGCAACTCGGTCGCCGCATACACTATTCTCAGAATGACTTGGTTGAGTACTCACCAGTCACAGAA
AAGCATCTTACGGATGGCATGACAGTAAGAGAATTATGCAGTGCTGCCATAACCATGAGTGATAACACTG
CGGCCAACTTACTTCTGACAACTATCGGAGGACCGAAGGAGCTAACCGCTTTTTTGCACAACATGGGGGA
TCATGTAACTCGCCTTGATCGTTGGGAACCGGAGCTGAATGAAGCCATACCAAACGACGAGCGTGACACC
ACGATGCCTGTAGCAATGGCAACAACGTTGCGCAAACTATTAACTGGCGAACTACTTACTCTAGCTTCCC
GGCAACAATTAATAGACTGGATGGAGGCGGATAAAGTTGCAGGACCACTTCTGCGCTCGGCCCTTCCGGC
TGGCTGGTTTATTGCTGATAAATCTGGAGCCGGTGAGCGTGGGTCTCGCGGTATCATTGCAGCACTGGGG
CCAGATGGTAAGCCCTCCCGTATCGTAGTTATCTACACGACGGGGAGTCAGGCAACTATGGATGAACGAA
ATAGACAGATCGCTGAGATAGGTGCCTCACTGATTAAGCATTGGTAATTCGAAATGACCGACCAAGCGAC
GCCCAACCGGTATCAGCTCACTCAAAGGCGGTAATACGGTTATCCACAGAATCAGGGGATAACGCAGGAA
AGAACATGTGAGCAAAAGGCCAGCAAAAGGCCAGGAACCGTAAAAAGGCCGCGTTGCTGGCGTTTTTCCA
TAGGCTCCGCCCCCCTGACGAGCATCACAAAAATCGACGCTCAAGTCAGAGGTGGCGAAACCCGACAGGA
CTATAAAGATACCAGGCGTTTCCCCCTGGAAGCTCCCTCGTGCGCTCTCCTGTTCCGACCCTGCCGCTTA
CCGGATACCTGTCCGCCTTTCTCCCTTCGGGAAGCGTGGCGCTTTCTCATAGCTCACGCTGTAGGTATCT
CAGTTCGGTGTAGGTCGTTCGCTCCAAGCTGGGCTGTGTGCACGAACCCCCCGTTCAGCCCGACCGCTGC
GCCTTATCCGGTAACTATCGTCTTGAGTCCAACCCGGTAAGACACGACTTATCGCCACTGGCAGCAGCCA
CTGGTAACAGGATTAGCAGAGCGAGGTATGTAGGCGGTGCTACAGAGTTCTTGAAGTGGTGGCCTAACTA
CGGCTACACTAGAAGGACAGTATTTGGTATCTGCGCTCTGCTGAAGCCAGTTACCTTCGGAAAAAGAGTT
GGTAGCTCTTGATCCGGCAAACAAACCACCGCTGGTAGCGGTGGTTTTTTTGTTTGCAAGCAGCAGATTA
CGCGCAGAAAAAAAGGATTTCAAGAAGATCCTTTGATCTTTTCTACGGGGTCTGACGCTCAGTGGAACGA
AAACTCACGTTAAGGGATTTTGGTCATGAGATTATCAAAAAGGATCTTCACCTAGATCCTTTTATAGTCC
GGAAATACAGGAACGCACGCTGGATGGCCCTTCGCTGGGATGGTGAAACCATGAAAAATGGCAGCTTCAG
TGGATTAAGTGGGGGTAATGTGGCCTGTACCCTCTGGTTGCATAGGTATTCATACGGTTAAAATTTATCA
GGCGCGATTGCGGCAGTTTTTCGGGTGGTTTGTTGCCATTTTTACCTGTCTGCTGCCGTGATCGCGCTGA
ACGCGTTTTAGCGGTGCGTACAATTAAGGGATTATGGTAAATCCACTTACTGTCTGCCCTCGTAGCCATC
GAGATAAACCGCAGTACTCCGGCCACGATGCGTCCGGCGTAGAGGATCGAGATCTACCGGGTAGGGGAGG
CGCTTTTCCCAAGGCAGTCTGGAGCATGCGCTTTAGCAGCCCCGCTGGGCACTTGGCGCTACACAAGTGG
CCTCTGGCCTCGCACACATTCCACATCCACCGGTAGGCGCCAACCGGCTCCGTTCTTTGGTGGCCCCTTC
GCGCCACCTTCTACTCCTCCCCTAGTCAGGAAGTTCCCCCCCGCCCCGCAGCTCGCGTCGTGCAGGACGT
GACAAATGGAAGTAGCACGTCTCACTAGTCTCGTGCAGATGGACAGCACCGCTGAGCAATGGAAGCGGGT
AGGCCTTTGGGGCAGCGGCCAATAGCAGCTTTGCTCCTTCGCTTTCTGGGCTCAGAGGCTGGGAAGGGGT
GGGTCCGGGGGCGGGCTCAGGGGCGGGCTCAGGGGCGGGGCGGGCGCCCGAAGGTCCTCCGGAGGCCCGG
CATTCTGCACGCTTCAAAAGCGCACGTCTGCCGCGCTGTTCTCCTCTTCCTCATCTCCGGGCCTTTCGAC
CTGCAGCCCAAGCTTGGCAATCCGGTACTGTTGGTAAAGCCACCATGGAAGATGCCAAAAACATTAAGAA
GGGCCCAGCGCCATTCTACCCACTCGAAGACGGGACCGCCGGCGAGCAGCTGCACAAAGCCATGAAGCGC
TACGCCCTGGTGCCCGGCACCATCGCCTTTACCGACGCACATATCGAGGTGGACATTACCTACGCCGAGT
ACTTCGAGATGAGCGTTCGGCTGGCAGAAGCTATGAAGCGCTATGGGCTGAATACAAACCATCGGATCGT
GGTGTGCAGCGAGAATAGCTTGCAGTTCTTCATGCCCGTGTTGGGTGCCCTGTTCATCGGTGTGGCTGTG
GCCCCAGCTAACGACATCTACAACGAGCGCGAGCTGCTGAACAGCATGGGCATCAGCCAGCCCACCGTCG
TATTCGTGAGCAAGAAAGGGCTGCAAAAGATCCTCAACGTGCAAAAGAAGCTACCGATCATACAAAAGAT
CATCATCATGGATAGCAAGACCGACTACCAGGGCTTCCAAAGCATGTACACCTTCGTGACTTCCCATTTG
CCACCCGGCTTCAACGAGTACGACTTCGTGCCCGAGAGCTTCGACCGGGACAAAACCATCGCCCTGATCA
TGAACAGTAGTGGCAGTACCGGATTGCCCAAGGGCGTAGCCCTACCGCACCGCACCGCTTGTGTCCGATT
CAGTCATGCCCGCGACCCCATCTTCGGCAACCAGATCATCCCCGACACCGCTATCCTCAGCGTGGTGCCA
TTTCACCACGGCTTCGGCATGTTCACCACGCTGGGCTACTTGATCTGCGGCTTTCGGGTCGTGCTCATGT
ACCGCTTCGAGGAGGAGCTATTCTTGCGCAGCTTGCAAGACTATAAGATTCAATCTGCCCTGCTGGTGCC
CACACTATTTAGCTTCTTCGCTAAGAGCACTCTCATCGACAAGTACGACCTAAGCAACTTGCACGAGATC
GCCAGCGGCGGGGCGCCGCTCAGCAAGGAGGTAGGTGAGGCCGTGGCCAAACGCTTCCACCTACCAGGCA
TCCGCCAGGGCTACGGCCTGACAGAAACAACCAGCGCCATTCTGATCACCCCCGAAGGGGACGACAAGCC
TGGCGCAGTAGGCAAGGTGGTGCCCTTCTTCGAGGCTAAGGTGGTGGACTTGGACACCGGTAAGACACTG
GGTGTGAACCAGCGCGGCGAGCTGTGCGTCCGTGGCCCCATGATCATGAGCGGCTACGTTAACAACCCCG
AGGCTACAAACGCTCTCATCGACAAGGACGGCTGGCTGCACAGCGGCGACATCGCCTACTGGGACGAGGA
CGAGCACTTCTTCATCGTGGACCGGCTGAAGAGCCTGATCAAATACAAGGGCTACCAGGTAGCCCCAGCC
GAACTGGAGAGCATCCTGCTGCAACACCCCAACATCTTCGACGCCGGGGTCGCCGGCCTGCCCGACGACG
ATGCCGGCGAGCTGCCCGCCGCAGTCGTCGTGCTGGAACACGGTAAAACCATGACCGAGAAGGAGATCGT
GGACTATGTGGCCAGCCAGGTTACAACCGCCAAGAAGCTGCGCGGTGGTGTTGTGTTCGTGGACGAGGTG
CCTAAAGGACTGACCGGCAAGTTGGACGCCCGCAAGATCCGCGAGATTCTCATTAAGGCCAAGAAGGGCG
GCAAGATCGCCGTGTAATTCTAGTTGTTTAAACGAGCTCGGGGCCGCCGTGCATCTGCACCTGAGAGGAC
GGACTGCCGCCTCTGGGTCCCCCCACCGTGGTGCCCCTCACCATCCTCCTGGGGGAGCAGGGGGTGGGTT
CTCCCTGATGACCAGGTTCTGTCTCTATGGAAGTCACTGCGGTGATAGGTCTGTGATGGTCCCTAAGTGC
CAGTCCATCTCTGTGGAGACCCCTCGGTGGCCTCCCTATCTCTGTGGGCGATGCCTGAGGGTTAGGGATG
TCTCCACCCTGATGGGGTGTCCCAGAGACATTTTCCCATGGCAGTCCTCCTCTCTGAGACCAGGGCTGTC
ACTTTTCTGCCAGGGGTACTGGGTCCCCCTCAGCACCCTCCACAGCACAGGCCTTCCAAGTGGATGTCCC
GTTGCCTTATTCCCCCAGCCCACAAAGGCACCCTGGCCTTGGCCTGCTGAAGTGTTAGGAAGAGGGTGGG
TGCCCTCCAGACCTGGGGACTGAGTGGGGAAAGGAGTTACACCCGTGAGTGGGGAATGAGGCTGGTCCTG
CAGCCTCTCCCTCCGCTCAGGGCTTGAAGGTCGGTGGCGGAGGGGGTGGCTCTCACAGGGCCCAACTCTA
AAGTGGAAGAACCTTGTTAGACCGAGAGCTTGCCATCCAGCCAAGCTGCTCGAGGCCCTGCAGTGGCCTT
GGCAATGTCTGTGCCACCTCCTGAGCCCTCCCAGCATGTCCTCACATGCTCATGCCCACCCGCTCCTCCA
CAAGCCTAGTCCATCCTGCCTGAGCTCCAGCCCCCAGCCCCCACTGTGCCCAGACATGTGTGCTCAGGGT
GGCTTTCTCCCTAGGACCTTCTGTGTATATAGTTAGTTTTATAACCCTGAATGCCCCCACCCTTCCCCTA
AGCACACAGGGGTTAAAGCTGTGTGTCCCTCCCAGTGGCTGTGGCAGTGACAGTGACACCCACACCCACA
GTAAAGAGGAGACTGAATGAGACTGGCCTGGCTGCATCCCTGGGGGAGGGGACCCACACGTGCGCACGTA
CACACGCACACTGCGGTGCCCTGTGACCACCACATGACGCACCGGGGACGTCCGGCCCAGCTCAGGACTG
TGAGTAAAACACTGGGCAAAGCCATCTGTTCAGAACGCCGGATGGCCCAGCACCTGGTGACAGACCTGTT
GTCCCACCATACTCAGGGCCCAGCAGAGTCCGGCCAACCCAACAACTGGAGCAGACAGAAATTCTGGTCA
CTGGCACATCATAAGGATTTATTGAAATAAATTGAGAACTGCCTCCCCTTCACATGCAGGTGGGCACCCA
CTATAGCTACTGATGGCTTTAAGGATGTGGGTGCCTTCCAACCTCCCATGGCCCTGCCACCAGGCCCAGA
TGGTGCCAGTGTCCTCATATCTGTTTCCCTCCGAAGCCCCTCTCCCAGCACAGATAGCAGAGGGGGGATA
AGGGCTGAGTCCCAGGTACAGGGTGCTGGCCGTAAGCCACAGCCCCTGGGCAGGAATGAGGGAGCCAGCA
TGCATTGGTGCCATCTGCCGCTCTGTCTGGGCAGATGGGAGGAGCTGGAGGGGTTTCCAAGCGGGAGCCC
CCAGGCCTCATCGGTAACTCTGACCAGTGTCCTGGAAGCGGGACTAGCTGCTGACCAGCGCCACACATGA
ACACTTCCTCCAAGGACATTTCCTAAAAAGGACACATGCTGTCCCCAGGCTGCTGGTAAACTCCACCCCC
ATCCAGGGAGCTGGCCCCAGCCCTCAGTGTGGCCCAGGGAAGCAGAGCTTGCACCGCCTGCCAGTTCTGA
GCCCACTGATTCCCTGACAATGCCTGGGGCAGATGGGGGAGGGCTGATGAACCTTTCCAATCTCGTAGCT
GCCGGGGACCCCCAGGTTTTGCCTCTCTGCCTGGCTGGGGTGAGGGCTGACCAGGTCAGCAGCTCCTAGG
CCTTGGCTGGTGGAAGTGGTGTCCTCTGTCCCTATCAGTTCCTGTTTGCTCAGCTCCCAAAGAGGACTTA
GGTGCCCTCTGAGGAAGCAGCAGGAAGTGAAGGGAGTCCTGGCTTGGAGAATGGGTCAAAGACCAAGTCG
ACCTGCAGG
