Features (pLannotate 1.2.2; 18 found; start..end, strand, type, name):
     38..537     +  promoter       PGK promoter: mouse phosphoglycerate kinase 1 promoter
    584..2236    +  CDS            luciferase: firefly luciferase synthetic luc2 version of the luciferase gene
   4315..4338    +  misc_feature   MCS (fragment): pUC18/19 multiple cloning site
   4345..4394    +  CDS            SET1 (fragment): solubility-enhancement tag derived from T7 phage gene 10B
   4402..4421    +  terminator     T7 terminator (fragment): transcription terminator for bacteriophage T7 RNA polymerase
   4443..4564    -  polyA_signal   SV40 poly(A) signal: SV40 polyadenylation signal
   4587..4655    -  CDS            large T antigen (fragment): large T antigen from SV40 (simian virus 40)
   4660..4692    +  rep_origin     M13 ori (fragment): M13 bacteriophage origin of replication; arrow indicates direction of (+) strand synthesis
   4693..4744    -  misc_feature   bom (fragment): basis of mobility region from pBR322
   4809..5166    +  promoter       SV40 promoter: SV40 enhancer and early promoter
   5217..6149    +  CDS            hRluc: Renilla luciferase human codon-optimized
   6200..6992    +  CDS            NeoR/KanR (fragment): aminoglycoside phosphotransferase from Tn5; aph(3')-II (or nptII); confers resistance to neomycin, kanamycin, and G418 (Geneticin®)
   7056..7104    +  polyA_signal   poly(A) signal: synthetic polyadenylation signal
   7125..7217    -  CDS            tnpA (fragment): TN5P_ECOLX - Also known as tnp. Experimental evidence at protein level: Swiss-Prot protein existence level 1. Mediates transposition of transposon Tn5 by a 'cut and paste' mechanism. First, the monomeric transposase binds the 19 bp inverted DNA repeats flanking the transposon. Then, dimerization of the DNA- bound transposase creates a synaptic DNA complex. After nicking of the first DNA strand, excision of the transposon proceeds through a series of intermediates. The transposase then mediates the insertion of the transposon at a new site by strand transfer. The activity of the wild- type tran
   7260..7364    +  promoter       AmpR promoter: bla
   7365..8225    +  CDS            AmpR: β-lactamase; bla; confers resistance to ampicillin, carbenicillin, and related antibiotics
   8383..8971    -  rep_origin     ori: high-copy-number ColE1/pMB1/pBR322/pUC origin of replication
   9087..9370    +  misc_feature   cer region: ColE1-derived recombination site that helps to maintain plasmids as monomers
>Addgene plasmid #117354 | pmiRGLO-PDK2-203 | addgene full sequence | sequence record 231524 | Addgene NGS Result
GCCACGATGCGTCCGGCGTAGAGGATCGAGATCTACCGGGTAGGGGAGGCGCTTTTCCCAAGGCAGTCTG
GAGCATGCGCTTTAGCAGCCCCGCTGGGCACTTGGCGCTACACAAGTGGCCTCTGGCCTCGCACACATTC
CACATCCACCGGTAGGCGCCAACCGGCTCCGTTCTTTGGTGGCCCCTTCGCGCCACCTTCTACTCCTCCC
CTAGTCAGGAAGTTCCCCCCCGCCCCGCAGCTCGCGTCGTGCAGGACGTGACAAATGGAAGTAGCACGTC
TCACTAGTCTCGTGCAGATGGACAGCACCGCTGAGCAATGGAAGCGGGTAGGCCTTTGGGGCAGCGGCCA
ATAGCAGCTTTGCTCCTTCGCTTTCTGGGCTCAGAGGCTGGGAAGGGGTGGGTCCGGGGGCGGGCTCAGG
GGCGGGCTCAGGGGCGGGGCGGGCGCCCGAAGGTCCTCCGGAGGCCCGGCATTCTGCACGCTTCAAAAGC
GCACGTCTGCCGCGCTGTTCTCCTCTTCCTCATCTCCGGGCCTTTCGACCTGCAGCCCAAGCTTGGCAAT
CCGGTACTGTTGGTAAAGCCACCATGGAAGATGCCAAAAACATTAAGAAGGGCCCAGCGCCATTCTACCC
ACTCGAAGACGGGACCGCCGGCGAGCAGCTGCACAAAGCCATGAAGCGCTACGCCCTGGTGCCCGGCACC
ATCGCCTTTACCGACGCACATATCGAGGTGGACATTACCTACGCCGAGTACTTCGAGATGAGCGTTCGGC
TGGCAGAAGCTATGAAGCGCTATGGGCTGAATACAAACCATCGGATCGTGGTGTGCAGCGAGAATAGCTT
GCAGTTCTTCATGCCCGTGTTGGGTGCCCTGTTCATCGGTGTGGCTGTGGCCCCAGCTAACGACATCTAC
AACGAGCGCGAGCTGCTGAACAGCATGGGCATCAGCCAGCCCACCGTCGTATTCGTGAGCAAGAAAGGGC
TGCAAAAGATCCTCAACGTGCAAAAGAAGCTACCGATCATACAAAAGATCATCATCATGGATAGCAAGAC
CGACTACCAGGGCTTCCAAAGCATGTACACCTTCGTGACTTCCCATTTGCCACCCGGCTTCAACGAGTAC
GACTTCGTGCCCGAGAGCTTCGACCGGGACAAAACCATCGCCCTGATCATGAACAGTAGTGGCAGTACCG
GATTGCCCAAGGGCGTAGCCCTACCGCACCGCACCGCTTGTGTCCGATTCAGTCATGCCCGCGACCCCAT
CTTCGGCAACCAGATCATCCCCGACACCGCTATCCTCAGCGTGGTGCCATTTCACCACGGCTTCGGCATG
TTCACCACGCTGGGCTACTTGATCTGCGGCTTTCGGGTCGTGCTCATGTACCGCTTCGAGGAGGAGCTAT
TCTTGCGCAGCTTGCAAGACTATAAGATTCAATCTGCCCTGCTGGTGCCCACACTATTTAGCTTCTTCGC
TAAGAGCACTCTCATCGACAAGTACGACCTAAGCAACTTGCACGAGATCGCCAGCGGCGGGGCGCCGCTC
AGCAAGGAGGTAGGTGAGGCCGTGGCCAAACGCTTCCACCTACCAGGCATCCGCCAGGGCTACGGCCTGA
CAGAAACAACCAGCGCCATTCTGATCACCCCCGAAGGGGACGACAAGCCTGGCGCAGTAGGCAAGGTGGT
GCCCTTCTTCGAGGCTAAGGTGGTGGACTTGGACACCGGTAAGACACTGGGTGTGAACCAGCGCGGCGAG
CTGTGCGTCCGTGGCCCCATGATCATGAGCGGCTACGTTAACAACCCCGAGGCTACAAACGCTCTCATCG
ACAAGGACGGCTGGCTGCACAGCGGCGACATCGCCTACTGGGACGAGGACGAGCACTTCTTCATCGTGGA
CCGGCTGAAGAGCCTGATCAAATACAAGGGCTACCAGGTAGCCCCAGCCGAACTGGAGAGCATCCTGCTG
CAACACCCCAACATCTTCGACGCCGGGGTCGCCGGCCTGCCCGACGACGATGCCGGCGAGCTGCCCGCCG
CAGTCGTCGTGCTGGAACACGGTAAAACCATGACCGAGAAGGAGATCGTGGACTATGTGGCCAGCCAGGT
TACAACCGCCAAGAAGCTGCGCGGTGGTGTTGTGTTCGTGGACGAGGTGCCTAAAGGACTGACCGGCAAG
TTGGACGCCCGCAAGATCCGCGAGATTCTCATTAAGGCCAAGAAGGGCGGCAAGATCGCCGTGTAATTCT
AGTTGTTTAAACGAGCTCGGGGCCGCCGTGCATCTGCACCTGAGAGGACGGACTGCCGCCTCTGGGTCCC
CCCACCGTGGTGCCCCTCACCATCCTCCTGGGGGAGCAGGGGGTGGGTTCTCCCTGATGACCAGGTTCTG
TCTCTATGGAAGTCACTGCGGTGATAGGTCTGTGATGGTCCCTAAGTGCCAGTCCATCTCTGTGGAGACC
CCTCGGTGGCCTCCCTGTCTCTGTGGGCGATGCCTGAGGGTTAGGGATGTCTCCACCCTGATGGGGTGTC
CCAGAGACATTTTCCCATGGCAGTCCTCCTCTCTGAGACCAGGGCTGTCACTTTTCTGCCAGGGGTACTG
GGTCCCCCTCAGCACCCTCCACAGCACAGGCCTTCCAAGTGGATGTCCCGTTGCCTTATTCCCCCAGCCC
ACAAAGGCACCCTGGCCTTGGCCTGCTGAAGTGTTAGGAAGAGGGTGGGTGCCCTCCAGACCTGGGGACT
GAGTGGGGAAAGGAGTTACACCCGTGAGTGGGGAATGAGGCTGGTCCTGCAGCCTCTCCCTCCGCTCAGG
GCTTGAAGGTCGGTGGCGGAGGGGGTGGCTCTCACAGGGCCCAACTCTAAAGTGGAAGAACCTTGTTAGA
CCGAGAGCTTGCCATCCAGCCAAGCTGCTCGAGGCCCTGCAGTGGCCTTGGCAATGTCTGTGCCACCTCC
TGAGCCCTCCCAGCATGTCCTCACATGCTCATGCCCACCCGCTCCTCCACAAGCCTAGTCCATCCTGCCT
GAGCTCCAGCCCCCAGCCCCCACTGTGCCCAGACATGTGTGCTCAGGGTGGCTTTCTCCCTAGGACCTTC
TGTGTATATAGTTAGTTTTATAACCCTGAATGCCCCCACCCTTCCCCTAAGCACACAGGGGTTAAAGCTG
TGTGTCCCTCCCAGTGGCTGTGGCAGTGACAGTGACACCCACACCCACAGTAAAGAGGAGACTGAATGAG
ACTGGCCTGGCTGCATCCCTGGGGGAGGGGACCCACACGTGCGCACGTACACACGCACACTGCGGTGCCC
TGTGACCACCACATGACGCACCGGGGACGTCCGGCCCAGCTCAGGACTGTGAGTAAAACACTGGGCAAAG
CCATCTGTTCAGAACGCCGGATGGCCCAGCACCTGGTGACAGACCTGTTGTCCCACCATACTCAGGGCCC
AGCAGAGTCCGGCCAACCCAACAACTGGAGCAGACAGAAATTCTGGTCACTGGCACATCATAAGGATTTA
TTGAAATAAATTGAGAACTGCCTCCCCTTCACATGCAGGTGGGCACCCACTATAGCTACTGATGGCTTTA
AGGATGTGGGTGCCTTCCAACCTCCCATGGCCCTGCCACCAGGCCCAGATGGTGCCAGTGTCCTCATATC
TGTTTCCCTCCGAAGCCCCTCTCCCAGCACAGATAGCAGAGGGGGGATAAGGGCTGAGTCCCAGGTACAG
GGTGCTGGCCGTAAGCCACAGCCCCTGGGCAGGAATGAGGGAGCCAGCATGCATTGGTGCCATCTGTCGC
TCTGTCTGGGCAGATGGGAGGAGCTGGAGGGGTTTCCAAGCGGGAGCCCCCAGGCCTCATCGGTAACTCT
GACCAGTGTCCTGGAAGCGGGACTAGCTGCTGACCAGCGCCACACATGAACACTTCCTCCAAGGACATTT
CCTAAAAAGGACACATGCTGTCCCCAGGCTGCTGGTAAACTCCACCCCCATCCAGGGAGCTGGCCCCAGC
CCTCAGTGTGGCCCAGGGAAGCAGAGCTTGCACCGCCTGCCAGTTCTGAGCCCACTGATTCCCTGACAAT
GCCTGGGGCAGATGGGGGAGGGCTGATGAACCTTTCCAATCTCGTAGCTGCCGGGGACCCCCAGGTTTTG
CCTCTCTGCCTGGCTGGGGTGAGGGCTGACCAGGTCAGCAGCTCCTAGGCCTTGGCTGGTGGAAGTGGTG
TCCTCTGTCCCTATCAGTTCCTGTTTGCTCAGCTCCCAAAGAGGACTTAGGTGCCCTCTGAGGAAGCAGC
AGGAAGTGAAGGGAGTCCTGGCTTGGAGAATGGGTCAAAGACCAAGTCGACCTGCAGGCATGCAAGCTGA
TCCGGCTGCTAACAAAGCCCGAAAGGAAGCTGAGTTGGCTGCTGCCACCGCTGAGCAATAACTAGCATAA
CCCCTTGGGGCGGCCGCTTCGAGCAGACATGATAAGATACATTGATGAGTTTGGACAAACCACAACTAGA
ATGCAGTGAAAAAAATGCTTTATTTGTGAAATTTGTGATGCTATTGCTTTATTTGTAACCATTATAAGCT
GCAATAAACAAGTTAACAACAACAATTGCATTCATTTTATGTTTCAGGTTCAGGGGGAGATGTGGGAGGT
TTTTTTAAGCAAGTAAAACCTCTACAAATGTGGTAAAATCGAATTTTAACAAAATATTAACGCTTACAAT
TTCCTGATGCGGTATTTTCTCCTTACGCATCTGTGCGGTATTTCACACCGCATACGCGGATCTGCGCAGC
ACCATGGCCTGAAATAACCTCTGAAAGAGGAACTTGGTTAGGTACCTTCTGAGGCGGAAAGAACCAGCTG
TGGAATGTGTGTCAGTTAGGGTGTGGAAAGTCCCCAGGCTCCCCAGCAGGCAGAAGTATGCAAAGCATGC
ATCTCAATTAGTCAGCAACCAGGTGTGGAAAGTCCCCAGGCTCCCCAGCAGGCAGAAGTATGCAAAGCAT
GCATCTCAATTAGTCAGCAACCATAGTCCCGCCCCTAACTCCGCCCATCCCGCCCCTAACTCCGCCCAGT
TCCGCCCATTCTCCGCCCCATGGCTGACTAATTTTTTTTATTTATGCAGAGGCCGAGGCCGCCTCGGCCT
CTGAGCTATTCCAGAAGTAGTGAGGAGGCTTTTTTGGAGGCCTAGGCTTTTGCAAAAAGCTTGATTCTTC
TGACACAACAGTCTCGAACCAAAGGCTGGAGCCACCATGGCTTCCAAGGTGTACGACCCCGAGCAACGCA
AACGCATGATCACTGGGCCTCAGTGGTGGGCTCGCTGCAAGCAAATGAACGTGCTGGACTCCTTCATCAA
CTACTATGATTCCGAGAAGCACGCCGAGAACGCCGTGATTTTTCTGCATGGTAACGCTGCCTCCAGCTAC
CTGTGGAGGCACGTCGTGCCTCACATCGAGCCCGTGGCTAGATGCATCATCCCTGATCTGATCGGAATGG
GTAAGTCCGGCAAGAGCGGGAATGGCTCATATCGCCTCCTGGATCACTACAAGTACCTCACCGCTTGGTT
CGAGCTGCTGAACCTTCCAAAGAAAATCATCTTTGTGGGCCACGACTGGGGGGCTTGTCTGGCCTTTCAC
TACTCCTACGAGCACCAAGACAAGATCAAGGCCATCGTCCATGCTGAGAGTGTCGTGGACGTGATCGAGT
CCTGGGACGAGTGGCCTGACATCGAGGAGGATATCGCCCTGATCAAGAGCGAAGAGGGCGAGAAAATGGT
GCTTGAGAATAACTTCTTCGTCGAGACCATGCTCCCAAGCAAGATCATGCGGAAACTGGAGCCTGAGGAG
TTCGCTGCCTACCTGGAGCCATTCAAGGAGAAGGGCGAGGTTAGACGGCCTACCCTCTCCTGGCCTCGCG
AGATCCCTCTCGTTAAGGGAGGCAAGCCCGACGTCGTCCAGATTGTCCGCAACTACAACGCCTACCTTCG
GGCCAGCGACGATCTGCCTAAGATGTTCATCGAGTCCGACCCTGGGTTCTTTTCCAACGCTATTGTCGAG
GGAGCTAAGAAGTTCCCTAACACCGAGTTCGTGAAGGTGAAGGGCCTCCACTTCAGCCAGGAGGACGCTC
CAGATGAAATGGGTAAGTACATCAAGAGCTTCGTGGAGCGCGTGCTGAAGAACGAGCAGACCGGTGGTGG
GAGCGGAGGTGGCGGATCAGGTGGCGGAGGCTCCGGAGGGATTGAACAAGATGGATTGCACGCAGGTTCT
CCGGCCGCTTGGGTGGAGAGGCTATTCGGCTATGACTGGGCACAACAGACAATCGGCTGCTCTGATGCCG
CCGTGTTCCGGCTGTCAGCGCAGGGGCGCCCGGTTCTTTTTGTCAAGACCGACCTGTCCGGTGCCCTGAA
TGAACTGCAGGACGAGGCAGCGCGGCTATCGTGGCTGGCCACGACGGGCGTTCCTTGCGCAGCTGTGCTC
GACGTTGTCACTGAAGCGGGAAGGGACTGGCTGCTATTGGGCGAAGTGCCGGGGCAGGATCTCCTGTCAT
CTCACCTTGCTCCTGCCGAGAAAGTATCCATCATGGCTGATGCAATGCGGCGGCTGCATACGCTTGATCC
GGCTACCTGCCCATTCGACCACCAAGCGAAACATCGCATCGAGCGAGCACGTACTCGGATGGAAGCCGGT
CTTGTCGATCAGGATGATCTGGACGAAGAGCATCAGGGGCTCGCGCCAGCCGAACTGTTCGCCAGGCTCA
AGGCGCGCATGCCCGACGGCGAGGATCTCGTCGTGACCCATGGCGATGCCTGCTTGCCGAATATCATGGT
GGAAAATGGCCGCTTTTCTGGATTCATCGACTGTGGCCGGCTGGGTGTGGCGGACCGCTATCAGGACATA
GCGTTGGCTACCCGTGATATTGCTGAAGAGCTTGGCGGCGAATGGGCTGACCGCTTCCTCGTGCTTTACG
GTATCGCCGCTCCCGATTCGCAGCGCATCGCCTTCTATCGCCTTCTTGACGAGTTCTTCTGAGCGGGACT
CTGGGGTTCGAAATGACCGACCAAGCGACGCCCAACCTGCCATCACGATGGCCGCAATAAAATATCTTTA
TTTTCATTACATCTGTGTGTTGGTTTTTTGTGTGAATCGATAGCGATAAGGATCCTCTTTGCGCTTGCGT
TTTCCCTTGTCCAGATAGCCCAGTAGCTGACATTCATCCGGGGTCAGCACCGTTTCTGCGGACTGGCTTT
CTACGTAATGGTTTCTTAGACGTCAGGTGGCACTTTTCGGGGAAATGTGCGCGGAACCCCTATTTGTTTA
TTTTTCTAAATACATTCAAATATGTATCCGCTCATGAGACAATAACCCTGATAAATGCTTCAATAATATT
GAAAAAGGAAGAGTATGAGTATTCAACATTTCCGTGTCGCCCTTATTCCCTTTTTTGCGGCATTTTGCCT
TCCTGTTTTTGCTCACCCAGAAACGCTGGTGAAAGTAAAAGATGCTGAAGATCAGTTGGGTGCACGAGTG
GGTTACATCGAACTGGATCTCAACAGCGGTAAGATCCTTGAGAGTTTTCGCCCCGAAGAACGTTTTCCAA
TGATGAGCACTTTCAAAGTTCTGCTATGTGGCGCGGTATTATCCCGTATTGACGCCGGGCAAGAGCAACT
CGGTCGCCGCATACACTATTCTCAGAATGACTTGGTTGAGTACTCACCAGTCACAGAAAAGCATCTTACG
GATGGCATGACAGTAAGAGAATTATGCAGTGCTGCCATAACCATGAGTGATAACACTGCGGCCAACTTAC
TTCTGACAACTATCGGAGGACCGAAGGAGCTAACCGCTTTTTTGCACAACATGGGGGATCATGTAACTCG
CCTTGATCGTTGGGAACCGGAGCTGAATGAAGCCATACCAAACGACGAGCGTGACACCACGATGCCTGTA
GCAATGGCAACAACGTTGCGCAAACTATTAACTGGCGAACTACTTACTCTAGCTTCCCGGCAACAATTAA
TAGACTGGATGGAGGCGGATAAAGTTGCAGGACCACTTCTGCGCTCGGCCCTTCCGGCTGGCTGGTTTAT
TGCTGATAAATCTGGAGCCGGTGAGCGTGGGTCTCGCGGTATCATTGCAGCACTGGGGCCAGATGGTAAG
CCCTCCCGTATCGTAGTTATCTACACGACGGGGAGTCAGGCAACTATGGATGAACGAAATAGACAGATCG
CTGAGATAGGTGCCTCACTGATTAAGCATTGGTAATTCGAAATGACCGACCAAGCGACGCCCAACCGGTA
TCAGCTCACTCAAAGGCGGTAATACGGTTATCCACAGAATCAGGGGATAACGCAGGAAAGAACATGTGAG
CAAAAGGCCAGCAAAAGGCCAGGAACCGTAAAAAGGCCGCGTTGCTGGCGTTTTTCCATAGGCTCCGCCC
CCCTGACGAGCATCACAAAAATCGACGCTCAAGTCAGAGGTGGCGAAACCCGACAGGACTATAAAGATAC
CAGGCGTTTCCCCCTGGAAGCTCCCTCGTGCGCTCTCCTGTTCCGACCCTGCCGCTTACCGGATACCTGT
CCGCCTTTCTCCCTTCGGGAAGCGTGGCGCTTTCTCATAGCTCACGCTGTAGGTATCTCAGTTCGGTGTA
GGTCGTTCGCTCCAAGCTGGGCTGTGTGCACGAACCCCCCGTTCAGCCCGACCGCTGCGCCTTATCCGGT
AACTATCGTCTTGAGTCCAACCCGGTAAGACACGACTTATCGCCACTGGCAGCAGCCACTGGTAACAGGA
TTAGCAGAGCGAGGTATGTAGGCGGTGCTACAGAGTTCTTGAAGTGGTGGCCTAACTACGGCTACACTAG
AAGGACAGTATTTGGTATCTGCGCTCTGCTGAAGCCAGTTACCTTCGGAAAAAGAGTTGGTAGCTCTTGA
TCCGGCAAACAAACCACCGCTGGTAGCGGTGGTTTTTTTGTTTGCAAGCAGCAGATTACGCGCAGAAAAA
AAGGATTTCAAGAAGATCCTTTGATCTTTTCTACGGGGTCTGACGCTCAGTGGAACGAAAACTCACGTTA
AGGGATTTTGGTCATGAGATTATCAAAAAGGATCTTCACCTAGATCCTTTTATAGTCCGGAAATACAGGA
ACGCACGCTGGATGGCCCTTCGCTGGGATGGTGAAACCATGAAAAATGGCAGCTTCAGTGGATTAAGTGG
GGGTAATGTGGCCTGTACCCTCTGGTTGCATAGGTATTCATACGGTTAAAATTTATCAGGCGCGATTGCG
GCAGTTTTTCGGGTGGTTTGTTGCCATTTTTACCTGTCTGCTGCCGTGATCGCGCTGAACGCGTTTTAGC
GGTGCGTACAATTAAGGGATTATGGTAAATCCACTTACTGTCTGCCCTCGTAGCCATCGAGATAAACCGC
AGTACTCCG
